>Addgene plasmid #62009 | MS4A1 RFP (805) | addgene partial sequence | sequence record 102437 | CMV-F 5'-CGCAAATGGGCGGTAGGCGTG-3'
GAGCTGGTTTAGTGAACCGTCAGATCCGCTAGCGCTACCGGACTCAGATCCATGACAACACCCAGAAATT
CAGTAAATGGGACTTTCCCGGCAGAGCCAATGAAAGGCCCTATTGCTATGCAATCTGGTCCAAAACCACT
CTTCAGGAGGATGTCTTCACTGGTGGGCCCCACGCAAAGCTTCTTCATGAGGGAATCTAAGACTTTGGGG
GCTGTCCAGATTATGAATGGGCTCTTCCACATTGCCCTGGGGGGTCTTCTGATGATCCCAGCAGGGATCT
ATGCACCCATCTGTGTGACTGTGTGGTACCCTCTCTGGGGAGGCATTATGTATATTATTTCCGGATCACT
CCTGGCAGCAACGGAGAAAAACTCCAGGAAGTGTTTGGTCAAAGGAAAAATGATAATGAATTCATTGAGC
CTCTTTGCTGCCATTTCTGGAATGATTCTTTCAATCATGGACATACTTAATATTAAAATTTCCCATTTTT
TAAAAATGGAGAGTCTGAATTTTATTAGAGCTCACACACCATATATTAACATATACAACTGTGAACCAGC
TAATCCCTCTGAGAAAAACTCCCCATCTACCCAATACTGTTACAGCATACAATCTCTGTTCTTGGGCATT
TTGTCAGTGATGCTGATCTTTGCCTTCTTCCAGGAACTTGTAATAGCTGGCATCGTTGAGAATGAATGGA
AAAGAACGTGCTCCAGACCCAAATCTAACATAGTTCTCCTGTCAGCAGAAGAAAAAAAAGAACAGACTAT
TGAAATAAAAGAAGAAGTGGTTGGGCTAACTGAAACATCTTCCCAACCAAAGAATGAAGAAGACATTGAA
ATTATTCCAATCCAAGAAGAGGAAGAAGAAGAAACAGAGACGAACTTTCCAGAACCTCCCCAAGATCAGG
AATCCTCACCAA
