>Addgene plasmid #62009 | MS4A1 RFP (805) | addgene partial sequence | sequence record 102731 | mCherry-R 5'-TTGGTCACCTTCAGCTTGG-3'
CCTCGATCTCGAACTCGTGGCCGTTCACGGAGCCCTCCATGCGCACCTTGAAGCGCATGAACTCCTTGAT
GACGTCCTCGGAGGAACGGCCCATGGCCATTCGGATCCCGGGCCCGCGGTACCGTCGACAAGGAGAGCTG
TCATTTTCTATTGGTGAGGATTCCTGATCTTGGGGAGGTTCTGGAAAGTTCGTCTCTGTTTCTTCTTCTT
CCTCTTCTTGGATTGGAATAATTTCAATGTCTTCTTCATTCTTTGGTTGGGAAGATGTTTCAGTTAGCCC
AACCACTTCTTCTTTTATTTCAATAGTCTGTTCTTTTTTTTCTTCTGCTGACAGGAGAACTATGTTAGAT
TTGGGTCTGGAGCACGTTCTTTTCCATTCATTCTCAACGATGCCAGCTATTACAAGTTCCTGGAAGAAGG
CAAAGATCAGCATCACTGACAAAATGCCCAAGAACAGAGATTGTATGCTGTAACAGTATTGGGTAGATGG
GGAGTTTTTCTCAGAGGGATTAGCTGGTTCACAGTTGTATATGTTAATATATGGTGTGTGAGCTCTAATA
AAATTCAGACTCTCCATTTTTAAAAAATGGGAAATTTTAATATTAAGTATGTCCATGATTGAAAGAATCA
TTCCAGAAATGGCAGCAAAGAGGCTCAATGAATTCATTATCATTTTTCCTTTGACCAAACACTTCCTGGA
GTTTTTCTCCGTTGCTGCCAGGAGTGATCCGGAAATAATATACATAATGCCTCCCCAGAGAGGGTACCAC
ACAGTCACACAGATGGGTGCATAGATCCCTGCTGGGATCATCAGAAGACCC
