[The description below was written by a language model from this plasmid's Addgene catalogue record.]
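Description:
MS4A1 RFP (805) is a mammalian expression plasmid built on the pmRFP-N2 backbone, designed to produce the MS4A1 protein (also listed under the alternative names NKP65 and bNET65) as a fusion with monomeric red fluorescent protein. The mRFP tag is supplied by the backbone and sits at the C terminus of the insert, so the MS4A1 coding sequence is placed upstream of, and in frame with, the fluorescent protein. The record lists the promoter as pgk, the phosphoglycerate kinase promoter, which generally gives constitutive, moderate expression in a wide range of mammalian cell types. The species of origin of the MS4A1 sequence, the cloning method and the cloning sites are not stated, and no feature table is available to confirm other elements such as the polyadenylation signal, the bacterial origin of replication or any mammalian selection marker.

In bacteria the plasmid is maintained as a high-copy construct under kanamycin selection. Its stated purpose is mammalian expression of a nuclear envelope transmembrane protein, and it comes from work comparing the nuclear envelope proteome between tissues. In that context a red fluorescent fusion of this kind is typically transfected into cultured cells so that the subcellular distribution of the candidate protein can be followed by fluorescence microscopy, for example to test whether it targets to the nuclear rim, as expected for a genuine nuclear envelope component. The red tag also allows it to be imaged alongside green markers or other labelled proteins.
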