Addgene plasmid #62009: MS4A1 RFP (805)
Purpose: mammalian expression of nuclear envelope transmembrane protein
Depositing lab: Eric Schirmer. Depositing organization: University of Edinburgh. Publication: The nuclear envelope proteome differs notably between tissues. Korfali N, Wilkie GS, Swanson SK, Srsen V, de Las Heras J, Batrakou DG, Malik P, Zuleger N, Kerr AR, Florens L, Schirmer EC. Nucleus. 2012 Nov-Dec;3(6):552-64. doi: 10.4161/nucl.22257. Epub 2012 Sep 18. PubMed 22990521.
Backbone
  Vector backbone: pmRFP-N2
  Backbone manufacturer: unknown
  Vector type: Mammalian Expression
Growth in bacteria
  Bacterial resistance: Kanamycin, 50 μg/mL
  Growth temperature: 37°C
  Growth strain: DH5alpha
  Copy number: High Copy
Gene/Insert
  Gene/Insert name: MS4A1 (alt names: NKP65; bNET65)
  Promoter: pgk
  Tag / fusion protein: mRFP (C terminal on backbone)
  Cloning method: Unknown
  Sequencing primers: 5′ unknown; 3′ mRFP1-R
Terms and licenses: Academic/Nonprofit Terms; Industry Terms: Not Available to Industry
How to cite: MS4A1 RFP (805) was a gift from Eric Schirmer (Addgene plasmid # 62009 ; http://n2t.net/addgene:62009 ; RRID:Addgene_62009)
